Addgene plasmid #91874: pBabe-Tet-off-uniRapR-mCherry-Vav2(DPZ)
Purpose: Rapamycin-activatable Vav2;DPZ: DH-PH-ZnF domains of Vav2
Depositing lab: Klaus Hahn. Depositing organization: University of North Carolina at Chapel Hill. Publication: Engineering extrinsic disorder to control protein activity in living cells. Dagliyan O, Tarnawski M, Chu PH, Shirvanyants D, Schlichting I, Dokholyan NV, Hahn KM. Science. 2016 Dec 16;354(6318):1441-1444. 10.1126/science.aah3404 PubMed 27980211.
Backbone
  Vector backbone: pBABE
  Total vector size (bp): 7200
  Vector type: Mammalian Expression, Bacterial Expression
Growth in bacteria
  Bacterial resistance: Ampicillin, 100 μg/mL
  Growth temperature: 37°C
  Growth strain: NEB Stable
  Copy number: Unknown
Gene/Insert
  Gene/Insert name: Rapamycin-activatable Vav2;DPZ: DH-PH-ZnF domains of Vav2
  Species: H. sapiens (human)
  Insert size (bp): 1020
  Entrez Gene: VAV2 (a.k.a. VAV-2)
  Tag / fusion protein: mCherry (N terminal on insert)
  Cloning method: Unknown
  Sequencing primers: 5′ GAGATCAAGCAGAGGCTGAAG; 3′ AAGTTCTTTTGCCGCCTCATC
Terms and licenses: Academic/Nonprofit Terms; Industry Terms: Not Available to Industry
How to cite: pBabe-Tet-off-uniRapR-mCherry-Vav2(DPZ) was a gift from Klaus Hahn (Addgene plasmid # 91874 ; http://n2t.net/addgene:91874 ; RRID:Addgene_91874)
