[The description below was written by a language model from this plasmid's Addgene catalogue record and pLannotate feature annotations shown in this document.]
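Description:
pBabe-Tet-off-uniRapR-mCherry-Vav2(DPZ) is a pBABE-derived gammaretroviral vector for tetracycline-regulated expression of a rapamycin-activatable form of the guanine nucleotide exchange factor Vav2 in mammalian cells. It is propagated in E. coli through a high-copy ColE1/pUC-type origin and selected with ampicillin (β-lactamase under its own promoter). The retroviral portion consists of a Moloney murine leukemia virus 5′ LTR, a packaging signal with a truncated gag segment that promotes encapsidation of the genomic RNA, and a 3′ LTR annotated as U3-deleted. This self-inactivating arrangement silences LTR-driven transcription after integration, leaving expression to the internal promoters.

The payload is driven by a tetracycline response element (seven tetO copies) joined to a minimal CMV promoter. In a Tet-off setting this requires a tTA transactivator, which is not annotated on this plasmid and would have to come from the host cell or a second vector; doxycycline would shut expression down. The open reading frame encodes mCherry fused to the N terminus of the Vav2 DH-PH-ZnF (DPZ) catalytic fragment. According to the name and stated purpose, this fragment carries the uniRapR switch domain, making exchange-factor activity dependent on rapamycin, although the feature table does not annotate uniRapR separately. A downstream mouse PGK promoter drives puromycin N-acetyltransferase for selecting transduced cells.

Several details in the record disagree. The catalogue lists the insert as human and about 1 kb in a 7.2 kb vector. The sequenced record is about 8.5 kb, and its Vav2 annotation spans roughly 2.3 kb and best matches the mouse protein. The construct is suited to making stable lines in which Vav2 signalling to Rho-family GTPases can be switched on chemically and tracked by red fluorescence.
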