Features (pLannotate 1.2.2; 17 found; start..end, strand, type, name):
      8..477     +  LTR            LTR: long terminal repeat from Moloney murine leukemia virus
    601..875     +  misc_feature   MESV Ψ (fragment): packaging signal of murine embryonic stem cell virus
    942..1358    +  CDS            gag (truncated): truncated Moloney murine leukemia virus (MMLV) gag gene lacking the start codon
   1399..1669    +  protein_bind   tetracycline response element: contains seven copies of the tetracycline operator tetO tetracycline repressor TetR
   1680..1697    +  misc_feature   MCS (fragment): pUC18/19 multiple cloning site
   1702..1740    +  promoter       minimal CMV promoter: human cytomegalovirus (CMV) immediate early promoter
   1862..2569    +  CDS            mCherry: mCherry is a basic (constitutively fluorescent) red fluorescent protein published in 2004, derived from Discosoma sp.. It is reported to be a very rapidly-maturing monomer with low acid sensitivity.
   2576..4900    +  CDS            Vav2 (fragment): VAV2_MOUSE - Experimental evidence at protein level: Swiss-Prot protein existence level 1. Guanine nucleotide exchange factor for the Rho family of Ras- related GTPases. Plays an important role in angiogenesis. Its recruitment by phosphorylated EPHA2 is critical for EFNA1-induced RAC1 GTPase activation and vascular endothelial cell migration and assembly. From Mus musculus (Mouse).
   4917..4933    +  protein_bind   lac operator: The lac repressor binds to the lac operator to inhibit transcription in E. coli. This inhibition can be relieved by adding lactose or isopropyl-β-D-thiogalactopyranoside (IPTG). lac repressor encoded by lacI
   4966..5465    +  promoter       PGK promoter: mouse phosphoglycerate kinase 1 promoter
   5488..6087    +  CDS            PuroR: puromycin N-acetyltransferase; pac from Streptomyces alboniger; confers resistance to puromycin
   6186..6289    +  LTR            3' LTR (ΔU3) (fragment): self-inactivating 3' long terminal repeat (LTR) from Moloney murine leukemia virus
   6301..6466    +  LTR            3' LTR (ΔU3) (fragment): self-inactivating 3' long terminal repeat (LTR) from Moloney murine leukemia virus
   6532..6584    -  CDS            lacI (fragment): lac repressor; lacI; The lac repressor binds to the lac operator to inhibit transcription in E. coli. This inhibition can be relieved by adding lactose or isopropyl-β-D-thiogalactopyranoside (IPTG).
   6767..7355    -  rep_origin     ori: high-copy-number ColE1/pMB1/pBR322/pUC origin of replication
   7515..8375    -  CDS            AmpR: β-lactamase; bla; confers resistance to ampicillin, carbenicillin, and related antibiotics
   8376..8480    -  promoter       AmpR promoter: bla
>Addgene plasmid #91874 | pBabe-Tet-off-uniRapR-mCherry-Vav2(DPZ) | addgene full sequence | sequence record 191108 | Addgene NGS Result
CTGCAGCCTGAATATGGGCCAAACAGGATATCTGTGGTAAGCAGTTCCTGCCCCGGCTCAGGGCCAAGAA
CAGATGGAACAGCTGAATATGGGCCAAACAGGATATCTGTGGTAAGCAGTTCCTGCCCCGGCTCAGGGCC
AAGAACAGATGGTCCCCAGATGCGGTCCAGCCCTCAGCAGTTTCTAGAGAACCATCAGATGTTTCCAGGG
TGCCCCAAGGACCTGAAATGACCCTGTGCCTTATTTGAACTAACCAATCAGTTCGCTTCTCGCTTCTGTT
CGCGCGCTTCTGCTCCCCGAGCTCAATAAAAGAGCCCACAACCCCTCACTCGGGGCGCCAGTCCTCCGAT
TGACTGAGTCGCCCGGGTACCCGTGTATCCAATAAACCCTCTTGCAGTTGCATCCGACTTGTGGTCTCGC
TGTTCCTTGGGAGGGTCTCCTCTGAGTGATTGACTACCCGTCAGCGGGGGTCTTTCATTTGGGGGCTCGT
CCGGGATCGGGAGACCCCTGCCCAGGGACCACCGACCCACCACCGGGAGGCAAGCTGGCCAGCAACTTAT
CTGTGTCTGTCCGATTGTCTAGTGTCTATGACTGATTTTATGCGCCTGCGTCGGTACTAGTTAGCTAACT
AGCTCTGTATCTGGCGGACCCGTGGTGGAACTGACGAGTTCTGAACACCCGGCCGCAACCCTGGGAGACG
TCCCAGGGACTTTGGGGGCCGTTTTTGTGGCCCGACCTGAGGAAGGGAGTCGATGTGGAATCCGACCCCG
TCAGGATATGTGGTTCTGGTAGGAGACGAGAACCTAAAACAGTTCCCGCCTCCGTCTGAATTTTTGCTTT
CGGTTTGGAACCGAAGCCGCGCGTCTTGTCTGCTGCAGCGCTGCAGCATCGTTCTGTGTTGTCTCTGTCT
GACTGTGTTTCTGTATTTGTCTGAAAATTAGGGCCAGACTGTTACCACTCCCTTAAGTTTGACCTTAGGT
CACTGGAAAGATGTCGAGCGGATCGCTCACAACCAGTCGGTAGATGTCAAGAAGAGACGTTGGGTTACCT
TCTGCTCTGCAGAATGGCCAACCTTTAACGTCGGATGGCCGCGAGACGGCACCTTTAACCGAGACCTCAT
CACCCAGGTTAAGATCAAGGTCTTTTCACCTGGCCCGCATGGACACCCAGACCAGGTCCCCTACATCGTG
ACCTGGGAAGCCTTGGCTTTTGACCCCCCTCCCTGGGTCAAGCCCTTTGTACACCCTAAGCCTCCGCCTC
CTCTTCCTCCATCCGCCCCGTCTCTCCCCCTTGAACCTCCTCGTTCGACCCCGCCTCGATCCTCCCTTTA
TCCAGCCCTCACTCCTTCTCTAGGCGCCGGCCGGATCCACGAGGCCCTTTCGTCGTCGAGTTTACCACTC
CCTATCAGTGATAGAGAAAAGTGAAAGTCGAGTTTACCACTCCCTATCAGTGATAGAGAAAAGTGAAAGT
CGAGTTTACCACTCCCTATCAGTGATAGAGAAAAGTGAAAGTCGAGTTTACCACTCCCTATCAGTGATAG
AGAAAAGTGAAAGTCGAGTTTACCACTCCCTATCAGTGATAGAGAAAAGTGAAAGTCGAGTTTACCACTC
CCTATCAGTGATAGAGAAAAGTGAAAGTCGAGTTTACCACTCCCTATCAGTGATAGAGAAAAGTGAAAGT
CGAGCTCGGTACCCGGGTCGAGGTAGGCGTGTACGGTGGGAGGCCTATATAAGCAGAGCTCGTTTAGTGA
ACCGTCAGATCGCCTGGAGACGCCATCCACGCTGTTTTGACCTCCATAGAAGACACCGGGACCGATCCAG
CCTCCGCGGCCCCAGATCCGTAAAGTGAATTCGCCGCCACCATGGTGAGCAAGGGCGAGGAGGATAACAT
GGCCATCATCAAGGAGTTCATGCGCTTCAAGGTGCACATGGAGGGCTCCGTGAACGGCCACGAGTTCGAG
ATCGAGGGCGAGGGCGAGGGCCGCCCCTACGAGGGCACCCAGACCGCCAAGCTGAAGGTGACCAAGGGTG
GCCCCCTGCCCTTCGCCTGGGACATCCTGTCCCCTCAGTTCATGTACGGCTCCAAGGCCTACGTGAAGCA
CCCCGCCGACATCCCCGACTACTTGAAGCTGTCCTTCCCCGAGGGCTTCAAGTGGGAGCGCGTGATGAAC
TTCGAGGACGGCGGCGTGGTGACCGTGACCCAGGACTCCTCCCTGCAGGACGGCGAGTTCATCTACAAGG
TGAAGCTGCGCGGCACCAACTTCCCCTCCGACGGCCCCGTAATGCAGAAGAAGACCATGGGCTGGGAGGC
CTCCTCCGAGCGGATGTACCCCGAGGACGGCGCCCTGAAGGGCGAGATCAAGCAGAGGCTGAAGCTGAAG
GACGGCGGCCACTACGACGCTGAGGTCAAGACCACCTACAAGGCCAAGAAGCCCGTGCAGCTGCCCGGCG
CCTACAACGTCAACATCAAGTTGGACATCACCTCCCACAACGAGGACTACACCATCGTGGAACAGTACGA
ACGCGCCGAGGGCCGCCACTCCACCGGCGGCATGGACGAGCTGTACAAGTCCGGAATGGAGCAGTGGCGG
CAATGCGGACGCTGGCTCATCGACTGCAAGGTCCTGCCGCCCAACCACCGCGTCGTGTGGCCCTCGGCGG
TGGTCTTCGACCTGGCGCAGGCGCTGCGCGACGGCGTCCTTCTGTGCCAGCTGCTGCACAACCTCTCCCC
CGGTTCCATCGACCTTAAGGACATCAACTTCCGGCCGCAGATGTCCCAGTTCTTGTGTCTGAAGAATATT
CGCACCTTCCTCAAAGTCTGCCATGACAAATTTGGACTAAGAAACAGTGAGCTGTTTGACCCTTTCGACC
TCTTTGATGTCCGAGACTTCGGGAAGGTCATCTCTGCAGTGTCCCGTCTGTCCCTGCACAGCATCGCACA
GAGCAAAGGGATCAGGCCATTTCCATCAGAGGAGACAGCTGAAAATGATGACGACGTCGAACGGAGCCTG
GAAGAGCTGGCTGACGAGCATGACCTGGGTGAGGACATCGAAGACTGTGTCCCGTGTGAAGATGAAGGAG
ATGACATTGAAGAGGACATCATCAAGGTGGAGGTGCAGCAGCCCATGAAAATGGGAATGACAGAAGACGA
CAAGAGAAGCTGCTGCTTGTTAGAGATTCAGGAGACCGAGGCCAAGTACTACCGCACCCTGGAGGACATT
GAGAAGAACTACATGGGTCCCTTGCGGCTGGTGCTGAGCCCGGCGGATATGGCTGCTGTCTTCATCAACC
TGGAGGACCTCATCAAGGTGCATCACAGCTTTCTGCGAGCCATCGATGTGTCCATGATGGCTGGTGGCAG
TACCCTGGCTAAGGTCTTTCTGGAGTTTAAGGAAAGGCTCCTGATCTATGGAGAGTACTGTAGCCACATG
GAACACGCTCAGAGTACACTGAACCAGCTCCTCGCCAGCCGAGAGGACTTCAGGCAGAAAGTGGAGGAGT
GCACACTCAGGGTTCAGGATGGCAAGTTCAAGCTGCAAGACCTGCTGGTGGTGCCCATGCAACGGGTGCT
GAAGTACCACCTGCTGCTCAAGGAGCTCCTGAGCCATTCTGCACCAACCTGCGTGGTGCACTACACCGGG
ATGCTTGAAGATGGAAAGAAATTTGATTCCTCCCGGGACAGAAACAAGCCCTTTAAGTTTATGCTAGGCA
AGCAGGAGGTGATCCGAGGCTGGGAAGAAGGGGTTGCCCAGATGAGTGTGGGTCAGAGAGCCAAACTGAC
TATATCTCCAGATTATGCCTATGGTGCCACTGGGCACGGTTCGGGCTCCGGATCAGGCGTCAAGGACCTC
CTCCAAGCCTGGGACCTCTATTATCATGTGTTCCGACGAATCTCAGGTCCTCCAGGACCTGGATCAGGTC
TCTGGCATGAGATGTGGCATGAAGGCCTGGAAGAGGCATCTCGTTTGTACTTTGGGGAAAGGAACGTGAA
AGGCATGTTTGAGGTGCTGGAGCCCTTGCATGCTATGATGGAACGGGGCCCCCAGACTCTGAAGGAAACA
TCCTTTAATCAGGCCTATGGTCGAGATTTAATGGAGGCCCAAGAGTGGTGCAGGAAGTACATGAAATCAG
GGTCATCAGGGGGCTCCGGATCAGGCATCATCCCACCACATGCCACTCTCGTCTTCGATGTGGAGCTTCT
AAAACTGGAACCCGACCGACCAGAAAGACAACAGCTCAAAGAAGCCCTGGAAGCCATGCAGGACTTGGCC
ATGTACATCAATGAAGTGAAGCGGGACAAGGAGACCTTGAAGAAGATTAGCGAGTTCCAGTGCTCCATAG
AAAACCTGCAAGTGAAGCTGGAGGAATTTGGGAGGCCAAAGATTGACGGGGAGCTTAAAGTCCGGTCCAT
AGTCAACCACACCAAGCAAGACAGGTACCTGTTCCTATTTGACAAGGTGGTCATCGTGTGCAAGAGGAAG
GGCTACAGCTATGAGCTGAAGGAGGTCATTGAGCTGCTCTTCCACAAGATGACCGATGACCCGATGCACA
ACAAGGACATCAAGAAGTGGTCCTATGGCTTCTACCTGATTCACCTCCAAGGAAAGCAAGGCTTTCAGTT
CTTCTGCAAGACGGAAGACATGAAGCGGAAGTGGATGGAGCAGTTCGAGATGGCCATGTCAAACATCAAG
CCAGATAAGGCCAATGCCAACCATCATAGCTTCCAGATGTACACATTCGACAAGACTACCAACTGCAAAG
CCTGCAAGATGTTTCTCAGGGGTACCTTCTACCAGGGATACCTGTGTACCAGATGTGGCGTCGGGGCACA
CAAGGAATGCCTGGAGGTGATCCCCCCCTGCAAGATGAGTTCACCTGCAGATGTGGATGCTCCTGGAGCA
TAACTCGAGTGTGGAATTGTGAGCGGATAACAATTTGTCGAGGGCCCCTGCAGGTCAATTCTACCGGGTA
GGGGAGGCGCTTTTCCCAAGGCAGTCTGGAGCATGCGCTTTAGCAGCCCCGCTGGGCACTTGGCGCTACA
CAAGTGGCCTCTGGCCTCGCACACATTCCACATCCACCGGTAGGCGCCAACCGGCTCCGTTCTTTGGTGG
CCCCTTCGCGCCACCTTCTACTCCTCCCCTAGTCAGGAAGTTCCCCCCCGCCCCGCAGCTCGCGTCGTGC
AGGACGTGACAAATGGAAGTAGCACGTCTCACTAGTCTCGTGCAGATGGACAGCACCGCTGAGCAATGGA
AGCGGGTAGGCCTTTGGGGCAGCGGCCAATAGCAGCTTTGCTCCTTCGCTTTCTGGGCTCAGAGGCTGGG
AAGGGGTGGGTCCGGGGGCGGGCTCAGGGGCGGGCTCAGGGGCGGGGCGGGCGCCCGAAGGTCCTCCGGA
GGCCCGGCATTCTGCACGCTTCAAAAGCGCACGTCTGCCGCGCTGTTCTCCTCTTCCTCATCTCCGGGCC
TTTCGACCTGCAGCCAATAAGCTTACCATGACCGAGTACAAGCCCACGGTGCGCCTCGCCACCCGCGACG
ACGTCCCCAGGGCCGTACGCACCCTCGCCGCCGCGTTCGCCGACTACCCCGCCACGCGCCACACCGTCGA
TCCGGACCGCCACATCGAGCGGGTCACCGAGCTGCAAGAACTCTTCCTCACGCGCGTCGGGCTCGACATC
GGCAAGGTGTGGGTCGCGGACGACGGCGCCGCGGTGGCGGTCTGGACCACGCCGGAGAGCGTCGAAGCGG
GGGCGGTGTTCGCCGAGATCGGCCCGCGCATGGCCGAGTTGAGCGGTTCCCGGCTGGCCGCGCAGCAACA
GATGGAAGGCCTCCTGGCGCCGCACCGGCCCAAGGAGCCCGCGTGGTTCCTGGCCACCGTCGGCGTCTCG
CCCGACCACCAGGGCAAGGGTCTGGGCAGCGCCGTCGTGCTCCCCGGAGTGGAGGCGGCCGAGCGCGCCG
GGGTGCCCGCCTTCCTGGAGACCTCCGCGCCCCGCAACCTCCCCTTCTACGAGCGGCTCGGCTTCACCGT
CACCGCCGACGTCGAGGTGCCCGAAGGACCGCGCACCTGGTGCATGACCCGCAAGCCCGGTGCCTGACGC
CCGCCCCACGACCCGCAGCGCCCGACCGAAAGGAGCGCACGACCCCATGCATCGATAAAATAAAAGATTT
TATTTAGTCTCCAGAAAAAGGGGGGAATGAAAGACCCCACCTGTAGGTTTGGCAAGCTAGCTTAAGTAAC
GCCATTTTGCAAGGCATGGAAAAATACATAACTGAGAATAGAGAAGTTCAGATCAAGGTAGGAGATCCCT
GAGCCCACAACCCCTCACTCGGGGCGCCAGTCCTCCGATTGACTGAGTCGCCCGGGTACCCGTGTATCCA
ATAAACCCTCTTGCAGTTGCATCCGACTTGTGGTCTCGCTGTTCCTTGGGAGGGTCTCCTCTGAGTGATT
GACTACCCGTCAGCGGGGGTCTTTCACATGCAGCATGTATCAAAATTAATTTGGTTTTTTTTCTTAAGTA
TTTACATTAAATGGCCATAGTTGCATTAATGAATCGGCCAACGCGCGGGGAGAGGCGGTTTGCGTATTGG
GCGCTCTTCCGCTTCCTCGCTCACTGACTCGCTGCGCTCGGTCGTTCGGCTGCGGCGAGCGGTATCAGCT
CACTCAAAGGCGGTAATACGGTTATCCACAGAATCAGGGGATAACGCAGGAAAGAACATGTGAGCAAAAG
GCCAGCAAAAGGCCAGGAACCGTAAAAAGGCCGCGTTGCTGGCGTTTTTCCATAGGCTCCGCCCCCCTGA
CGAGCATCACAAAAATCGACGCTCAAGTCAGAGGTGGCGAAACCCGACAGGACTATAAAGATACCAGGCG
TTTCCCCCTGGAAGCTCCCTCGTGCGCTCTCCTGTTCCGACCCTGCCGCTTACCGGATACCTGTCCGCCT
TTCTCCCTTCGGGAAGCGTGGCGCTTTCTCATAGCTCACGCTGTAGGTATCTCAGTTCGGTGTAGGTCGT
TCGCTCCAAGCTGGGCTGTGTGCACGAACCCCCCGTTCAGCCCGACCGCTGCGCCTTATCCGGTAACTAT
CGTCTTGAGTCCAACCCGGTAAGACACGACTTATCGCCACTGGCAGCAGCCACTGGTAACAGGATTAGCA
GAGCGAGGTATGTAGGCGGTGCTACAGAGTTCTTGAAGTGGTGGCCTAACTACGGCTACACTAGAAGAAC
AGTATTTGGTATCTGCGCTCTGCTGAAGCCAGTTACCTTCGGAAAAAGAGTTGGTAGCTCTTGATCCGGC
AAACAAACCACCGCTGGTAGCGGTGGTTTTTTTGTTTGCAAGCAGCAGATTACGCGCAGAAAAAAAGGAT
CTCAAGAAGATCCTTTGATCTTTTCTACGGGGTCTGACGCTCAGTGGAACGAAAACTCACGTTAAGGGAT
TTTGGTCATGAGATTATCAAAAAGGATCTTCACCTAGATCCTTTTGCGGCCGCAAATCAATCTAAAGTAT
ATATGAGTAAACTTGGTCTGACAGTTACCAATGCTTAATCAGTGAGGCACCTATCTCAGCGATCTGTCTA
TTTCGTTCATCCATAGTTGCCTGACTCCCCGTCGTGTAGATAACTACGATACGGGAGGGCTTACCATCTG
GCCCCAGTGCTGCAATGATACCGCGAGACCCACGCTCACCGGCTCCAGATTTATCAGCAATAAACCAGCC
AGCCGGAAGGGCCGAGCGCAGAAGTGGTCCTGCAACTTTATCCGCCTCCATCCAGTCTATTAATTGTTGC
CGGGAAGCTAGAGTAAGTAGTTCGCCAGTTAATAGTTTGCGCAACGTTGTTGCCATTGCTACAGGCATCG
TGGTGTCACGCTCGTCGTTTGGTATGGCTTCATTCAGCTCCGGTTCCCAACGATCAAGGCGAGTTACATG
ATCCCCCATGTTGTGCAAAAAAGCGGTTAGCTCCTTCGGTCCTCCGATCGTTGTCAGAAGTAAGTTGGCC
GCAGTGTTATCACTCATGGTTATGGCAGCACTGCATAATTCTCTTACTGTCATGCCATCCGTAAGATGCT
TTTCTGTGACTGGTGAGTACTCAACCAAGTCATTCTGAGAATAGTGTATGCGGCGACCGAGTTGCTCTTG
CCCGGCGTCAATACGGGATAATACCGCGCCACATAGCAGAACTTTAAAAGTGCTCATCATTGGAAAACGT
TCTTCGGGGCGAAAACTCTCAAGGATCTTACCGCTGTTGAGATCCAGTTCGATGTAACCCACTCGTGCAC
CCAACTGATCTTCAGCATCTTTTACTTTCACCAGCGTTTCTGGGTGAGCAAAAACAGGAAGGCAAAATGC
CGCAAAAAAGGGAATAAGGGCGACACGGAAATGTTGAATACTCATACTCTTCCTTTTTCAATATTATTGA
AGCATTTATCAGGGTTATTGTCTCATGAGCGGATACATATTTGAATGTATTTAGAAAAATAAACAAATAG
GGGTTCCGCGCACATTTCCCCGAAAAGTGCCAC
